Addgene plasmid #239576: pXYB028
Purpose: Ribozyme split GFPuv expression
Depositing lab: Xiaohan Yang. Depositing organization: Oak Ridge National Laboratory. Publication: A split ribozyme system for in vivo plant RNA imaging and genetic engineering. Liu Y, Rajput R, Islam MT, Valle ID, Yao T, Agrawal R, Boone BA, Eckert CA, Abraham PE, Chen JG, Tuskan GA, Yang X. Plant Biotechnol J. 2025 May;23(5):1640-1649. doi: 10.1111/pbi.14612. Epub 2025 Feb 7. PubMed 39919021.
Backbone
  Vector backbone: pCAMBIA1305.1
  Vector type: Plant Expression, Synthetic Biology
Growth in bacteria
  Bacterial resistance: Kanamycin, 50 μg/mL
  Growth temperature: 37°C
  Growth strain: DH5alpha
  Copy number: Unknown
Gene/Insert
  Gene/Insert name: GFPuv coding sequence inserted with ribozyme
Terms and licenses: Academic/Nonprofit Terms; Industry Terms: Not Available to Industry
How to cite: pXYB028 was a gift from Xiaohan Yang (Addgene plasmid # 239576 ; http://n2t.net/addgene:239576 ; RRID:Addgene_239576)
