[The description below was written by a language model from this plasmid's Addgene catalogue record and pLannotate feature annotations shown in this document.]
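Description:
pXYB028 is a plant expression binary vector built on the pCAMBIA1305.1 backbone, intended for Agrobacterium-mediated T-DNA delivery into plant cells. The backbone carries a ColE1/pMB1-type origin with the pBR322 bom site for propagation in E. coli, and the pVS1 oriV, RepA and StaA functions for replication and stable maintenance in Agrobacterium. A bacterial kanamycin resistance gene (aphA-3) lies outside the T-DNA borders. Between the nopaline-type left and right border repeats, an enhanced CaMV 35S promoter drives an annotated NeoR/KanR (nptII) coding sequence followed by the CaMV poly(A) signal. This would serve as the plant selectable marker, although the catalogue fields do not mention plant selection.

The payload is a GFPuv coding sequence interrupted by a ribozyme. In the feature table this corresponds to a CaMV 35S promoter followed by a region containing a Group I catalytic intron, and it ends with the Arabidopsis HSP18.2 terminator. A short match labelled CopGFP upstream of the intron is probably only a small similarity hit, and the GFPuv sequence itself is not annotated. In such a design, self-splicing of the intron from the transcript should rejoin the flanking exons and restore an intact fluorescent protein reading frame, so that fluorescence reports ribozyme activity. The T-DNA also retains the pCAMBIA1305.1 reporter cassette, in which a second CaMV 35S promoter drives His-tagged GUSPlus with a catalase intron that restricts expression to plants, terminated by NOS. Remnants of the lacZα/MCS region are also present. The construct belongs to work on a split ribozyme system for in vivo plant RNA imaging and genetic engineering. The record does not state its exact role in that system.
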