Features (pLannotate 1.2.2; 27 found; start..end, strand, type, name):
     20..361     -  promoter       CaMV 35S promoter: strong constitutive promoter from cauliflower mosaic virus
    601..755     -  CDS            lacZα (fragment): LacZα fragment of β-galactosidase; lacZ fragment
    758..778     -  misc_feature   MCS (fragment): pUC18/19 multiple cloning site
   1269..1610    +  promoter       CaMV 35S promoter: strong constitutive promoter from cauliflower mosaic virus
   1897..1920    +  CDS            CopGFP (fragment): green fluorescent protein 2 from Pontellina plumata, also known as ppluGFP2 (Shagin et al., 2004)
   1979..2285    +  ncRNA          Intron gpI: Accession: RF00028 - Group I catalytic intron
   2813..3061    +  terminator     HSP terminator: efficient transcription terminator from the Arabidopsis thaliana heat shock protein 18.2 gene (Nagaya et al., 2010)
   3773..3795    -  protein_bind   lac operator (fragment): The lac repressor binds to the lac operator to inhibit transcription in E. coli. This inhibition can be relieved by adding lactose or isopropyl-β-D-thiogalactopyranoside (IPTG). lac repressor encoded by lacI
   3799..3829    -  promoter       lac promoter: promoter for the E. coli lac operon
   3844..3865    -  protein_bind   CAP binding site: CAP binding activates transcription in the presence of cAMP. E. coli catabolite activator protein
   3878..3966    -  CDS            lacI (fragment): lac repressor; lacI; The lac repressor binds to the lac operator to inhibit transcription in E. coli. This inhibition can be relieved by adding lactose or isopropyl-β-D-thiogalactopyranoside (IPTG).
   4056..4732    +  promoter       CaMV 35S promoter (enhanced): cauliflower mosaic virus 35S promoter with a duplicated enhancer region
   4805..5597    +  CDS            NeoR/KanR (fragment): aminoglycoside phosphotransferase from Tn5; aph(3')-II (or nptII); confers resistance to neomycin, kanamycin, and G418 (Geneticin®)
   5637..5811    +  polyA_signal   CaMV poly(A) signal: cauliflower mosaic virus polyadenylation signal
   5889..5913    -  misc_feature   LB T-DNA repeat: left border repeat from nopaline C58 T-DNA
   6338..7132    +  CDS            KanR: aminoglycoside phosphotransferase; aphA-3; confers resistance to kanamycin
   7219..7807    +  rep_origin     ori: high-copy-number ColE1/pMB1/pBR322/pUC origin of replication
   7993..8133    -  misc_feature   bom: basis of mobility region from pBR322
   8235..8274    -  CDS            rop (fragment): Rop protein, which maintains plasmids at low copy number; rop
   8477..8671    -  rep_origin     pVS1 oriV: origin of replication for the Pseudomonas plasmid pVS1 (Heeb et al., 2000)
   8737..9810    -  CDS            pVS1 RepA: replication protein from the Pseudomonas plasmid pVS1 (Heeb et al., 2000)
  10239..10868   -  CDS            pVS1 StaA: stability protein from the Pseudomonas plasmid pVS1 (Heeb et al., 2000)
  11428..11829   -  CDS            Y4CG_SINFN (fragment): Protein inferred from homology: Swiss-Prot protein existence level 3. From Sinorhizobium fredii (strain NBRC 101917 / NGR234).
  12169..12193   -  misc_feature   RB T-DNA repeat: right border repeat from nopaline C58 T-DNA
  12215..12467   -  terminator     NOS terminator: nopaline synthase terminator and poly(A) signal
  12499..12516   -  CDS            7xHis (fragment): 6xHis affinity tag
  12523..14545   -  CDS            GUSPlus™: β-glucuronidase codon-optimized Staphylococcus gusA gene with a catalase intron to ensure expression in plants but not bacteria
>Addgene plasmid #239576 | pXYB028 | addgene full sequence | sequence record 476981 | Addgene NGS Result
GTCAAGAGTCCCCCGTGTTCTCTCCAAATGAAATGAACTTCCTTATATAGAGGAAGGGTCTTGCGAAGGA
TAGTGGGATTGTGCGTCATCCCTTACGTCAGTGGAGATATCACATCAATCCACTTGCTTTGAAGACGTGG
TTGGAACGTCTTCTTTTTCCACGATGCTCCTCGTGGGTGGGGGTCCATCTTTGGGACCACTGTCGGCAGA
GGCATCTTCAACGATGGCCTTTCCTTTATCGCAATGATGGCATTTGTAGGAGCCACCTTCCTTTTCCACT
ATCTTCACAATAAAGTGACAGATAGCTGGGCAATGGAATCCGAGGAGGTTTCCGGATATTACCCTTTGTT
GAAAAGTCTCAATTGCCCTTTGGTCTTCTGAGACTGTATCTTTGATATTTTTGGAGTAGACAAGTGTGTC
GTGCTCCACCATGTTGACGAAGATTTTCTTCTTGTCATTGAGTCGTAAGAGACTCTGTATGAACTGTTCG
CCAGTCTTTACGGCGAGTTCTGTTAGGTCCTCTATTTGAATCTTTGACTCCATGAAGCTAAACTGAAGGC
GGGAAACGACAATCTGATCCAAGCTCAAGCTGCTCTAGCATTCGCCATTCAGGCTGCGCAACTGTTGGGA
AGGGCGATCGGTGCGGGCCTCTTCGCTATTACGCCAGCTGGCGAAAGGGGGATGTGCTGCAAGGCGATTA
AGTTGGGTAACGCCAGGGTTTTCCCAGTCACGACGTTGTAAAACGACGGCCAGTGCCAAGCTTGCATGCC
TGCAGGTCCCCAGATTAGCCTTTTCAATTTCAGAAAGAATGCTAACCCACAGATGGTTAGAGAGGCTTAC
GCAGCAGGTCTCATCAAGACGATCTACCCGAGCAATAATCTCCAGGAAATCAAATACCTTCCCAAGAAGG
TTAAAGATGCAGTCAAAAGATTCAGGACTAACTGCATCAAGAACACAGAGAAAGATATATTTCTCAAGAT
CAGAAGTACTATTCCAGTATGGACGATTCAAGGCTTGCTTCACAAACCAAGGCAAGTAATAGAGATTGGA
GTCTCTAAAAAGGTAGTTCCCACTGAATCAAAGGCCATGGAGTCAAAGATTCAAATAGAGGACCTAACAG
AACTCGCCGTAAAGACTGGCGAACAGTTCATACAGAGTCTCTTACGACTCAATGACAAGAAGAAAATCTT
CGTCAACATGGTGGAGCACGACACACTTGTCTACTCCAAAAATATCAAAGATACAGTCTCAGAAGACCAA
AGGGCAATTGAGACTTTTCAACAAAGGGTAATATCCGGAAACCTCCTCGGATTCCATTGCCCAGCTATCT
GTCACTTTATTGTGAAGATAGTGGAAAAGGAAGGTGGCTCCTACAAATGCCATCATTGCGATAAAGGAAA
GGCCATCGTTGAAGATGCCTCTGCCGACAGTGGTCCCAAAGATGGACCCCCACCCACGAGGAGCATCGTG
GAAAAAGAAGACGTTCCAACCACGTCTTCAAAGCAAGTGGATTGATGTGATATCTCCACTGACGTAAGGG
ATGACGCACAATCCCACTATCCTTCGCAAGACCCTTCCTCTATATAAGGAAGTTCATTTCATTTGGAGAG
AACACGGGGGACTCAAACATTACTCATTCACAAAACCATCTTAAAGCAACTACACAAGTCTTGAAATTTT
CTCATATTTTCTATTTACTATATAAACTTTTAATCAAATCAAGATTAAAGTTAATTAAATGACAACCTTC
AAAATCGAGTCCCGGATCCACGGCAACCTCAACGGGGAGAAGTTCGAGTTGGTTGGAGGTGGAGTAGGTG
AGGAGGGTCGCCTCGAGATTGAGATGAAGACTAAAGATAAACCACTGGCATTCTCTCCCTTCCTGCTGAC
CACTTGCATGGGTTACGGGTTCTACCACTTCGCCAGCTTCCCAAAGGGGATTAAGAACATCTATAAATAG
CAATATTTACCTTTGGGTCAAAAAGTTATCAGGCATGCACCTGGTAGCTAGTCTTTAAACCAATAGATTG
CATCGGTTTAAAAGGCAAGACCGTCAAATTGCGGGAAAGGGGTCAACAGCCGTTCAGTACCAAGTCTCAG
GGGAAACTTTGAGATGGCCTTGCAAAGGGTATGGTAATAAGCTGACGGACATGGTCCTAACCACGCAGCC
AAGTCCTAAGTCAACAGATCTTCTGTTGATATGGATGCAGTTCACAGACTAAATGTCGGTCGGGGAAGAT
GTATTCTTCTCATAAGATATAGTCGGACCTCTCCTTAATGGGAGCTAGCGGATGAAGTGATGCAACACTG
GAGCCGCTGGGAACTAATTTGTATGCGAAAGTATATTGATTAGTTTTGGAGTACTCGCTTCATGCTGCAA
CGAACGGAGGTTACACCAACACCAGGAAGGAGATCTATGAAGACGGCGGCATCTTGGAGGTCAACTTCCG
TTACACTTACGAGTTCAACAAGATCATCGGTGACGTCGAGTGCATTGGACATGGATTCCCAAGTCAGAGT
CCGATCTTCAAGGACACGATCGTGAAGAGTTGTCCCACGGTGGACCTGATGTTGCCAATGTCCGGGAACA
TCATCGCCAGCTCCTACGCTTACGCCTTCCAACTGAAGGACGGCTCTTTCTACACGGCAGAAGTCAAGAA
CAACATAGACTTCAAGAATCCAATCCACGAGTCCTTCTCGAAGTCAGGGCCCATGTTCACCCACAGACGT
GTCGAGGAGACTCTCACCAAGGAGAACCTTGCCATAGTGGAGTACCAGCAGGTTTTCAACAGCGCCCCAA
GAGACATGTAGATATGAAGATGAAGATGAAATATTTGGTGTGTCAAATAAAAAGCTTGTGTGCTTAAGTT
TGTGTTTTTTTCTTGGCTTGTTGTGTTATGAATTTGTGGCTTTTTCTAATATTAAATGAATGTAAGATCT
CATTATAATGAATAAACAAATGTTTCTATAATCCATTGTGAATGTTTTGTTGGATCTCTTCTGCAGCATA
TAACTACTGTATGTGCTATGGTATGGACTATGGAATATGATTAAAGATAAGATGGGCTCATAGAGTAAAA
CGAGGCGAGGGACCTATAAACCTCCCTTCATCATGCTATTTCATGATCTATTTTATAAAATAAAGATGTA
GAAAAAAGTAAGCGTAATAACCGCAAAACAAATGATTTAAAACATGGCACATAATGAGGAGATTAAGTTC
GGTTTACGTTTATTTTAGTACTAATTGTAACGTGAGACTACGTATCGGGAATCGCCTAATTAAAGCATTA
ATGCGAACCTGATTAGATTCACCGACCCTCCTATCGTGTCGACCTTTCTGTTTCTTAGAATTTTTTGGTA
GTCTATGTACTAATAATGTCAGCTTCGTATTTATTTCATAAGCAATTTGCATTTGCAATTTGTTTTTTAC
TTTTATTTTTATTGTATTGTGGAATGTGGACTCGTACCAACATGAAGTTATATACCACCAAAAAAATTAC
AGTTAGTCAAAAGATTCACGAGTGAGAGCTACTTATGATTGTCTTTTACGTATATGTCTAATTGTCTATT
TGCTCAATAATCTTTGTACTTTCTTTTGTCGTTGATAAAATCACAAAGTTCCAAAAGTAATCGAATGATT
TGCTTTTAAGAAAAGAAGAGCTCAATAATTCAACATATATCTGTACACAATTACCGCCTTTGAGTGAGCT
CTAGATGCCACCTGACGTCTAAGAAGAATTCGTAATCATGGTCATAGCTGTTTCCTGTGTGAAATTGTTA
TCCGCTCACAATTCCACACAACATACGAGCCGGAAGCATAAAGTGTAAAGCCTGGGGTGCCTAATGAGTG
AGCTAACTCACATTAATTGCGTTGCGCTCACTGCCCGCTTTCCAGTCGGGAAACCTGTCGTGCCAGCTGC
ATTAATGAATCGGCCAACGCGCGGGGAGAGGCGGTTTGCGTATTGGCTAGAGCAGCTTGCCAACATGGTG
GAGCACGACACTCTCGTCTACTCCAAGAATATCAAAGATACAGTCTCAGAAGACCAAAGGGCTATTGAGA
CTTTTCAACAAAGGGTAATATCGGGAAACCTCCTCGGATTCCATTGCCCAGCTATCTGTCACTTCATCAA
AAGGACAGTAGAAAAGGAAGGTGGCACCTACAAATGCCATCATTGCGATAAAGGAAAGGCTATCGTTCAA
GATGCCTCTGCCGACAGTGGTCCCAAAGATGGACCCCCACCCACGAGGAGCATCGTGGAAAAAGAAGACG
TTCCAACCACGTCTTCAAAGCAAGTGGATTGATGTGAACATGGTGGAGCACGACACTCTCGTCTACTCCA
AGAATATCAAAGATACAGTCTCAGAAGACCAAAGGGCTATTGAGACTTTTCAACAAAGGGTAATATCGGG
AAACCTCCTCGGATTCCATTGCCCAGCTATCTGTCACTTCATCAAAAGGACAGTAGAAAAGGAAGGTGGC
ACCTACAAATGCCATCATTGCGATAAAGGAAAGGCTATCGTTCAAGATGCCTCTGCCGACAGTGGTCCCA
AAGATGGACCCCCACCCACGAGGAGCATCGTGGAAAAAGAAGACGTTCCAACCACGTCTTCAAAGCAAGT
GGATTGATGTGATATCTCCACTGACGTAAGGGATGACGCACAATCCCACTATCCTTCGCAAGACCCTTCC
TCTATATAAGGAAGTTCATTTCATTTGGAGAGGACACGCTGAAATCACCAGTCTCTCTCTACAAATCTAT
CTCTCTCGAGCTTTCGCAGATCCCGGGGGGCAATGAGATATGGGGATTGAACAAGATGGATTGCACGCAG
GTTCTCCGGCCGCTTGGGTGGAGAGGCTATTCGGCTATGACTGGGCACAACAGACAATCGGCTGCTCTGA
TGCCGCCGTGTTCCGGCTGTCAGCGCAGGGGCGCCCGGTTCTTTTTGTCAAGACCGACCTGTCCGGTGCC
CTGAATGAACTCCAGGACGAGGCAGCGCGGCTATCGTGGCTGGCCACGACGGGCGTTCCTTGCGCAGCTG
TGCTCGACGTTGTCACTGAAGCGGGAAGGGACTGGCTGCTATTGGGCGAAGTGCCGGGGCAGGATCTCCT
GTCATCTCACCTTGCTCCTGCCGAGAAAGTATCCATCATGGCTGATGCAATGCGGCGGCTGCATACGCTT
GATCCGGCTACCTGCCCATTCGACCACCAAGCGAAACATCGCATCGAGCGAGCACGTACTCGGATGGAAG
CCGGTCTTGTCGATCAGGATGATCTGGACGAAGAGCATCAGGGGCTCGCGCCAGCCGAACTGTTCGCCAG
GCTCAAGGCGCGCATGCCCGACGGCGAGGATCTCGTCGTGACACATGGCGATGCCTGCTTGCCGAATATC
ATGGTGGAAAATGGCCGCTTTTCTGGATTCATCGACTGTGGCCGGCTGGGTGTGGCGGACCGCTATCAGG
ACATAGCGTTGGCTACCCGTGATATTGCTGAAGAGCTTGGCGGCGAATGGGCTGACCGCTTCCTCGTGCT
TTACGGTATCGCCGCTCCCGATTCGCAGCGCATCGCCTTCTATCGCCTTCTTGACGAGTTCTTCTGAAGT
AGATGCCGACCGGATCTGTCGATCGACAAGCTCGAGTTTCTCCATAATAATGTGTGAGTAGTTCCCAGAT
AAGGGAATTAGGGTTCCTATAGGGTTTCGCTCATGTGTTGAGCATATAAGAAACCCTTAGTATGTATTTG
TATTTGTAAAATACTTCTATCAATAAAATTTCTAATTCCTAAAACCAAAATCCAGTACTAAAATCCAGAT
CCCCCGAATTAATTCGGCGTTAATTCAGTACATTAAAAACGTCCGCAATGTGTTATTAAGTTGTCTAAGC
GTCAATTTGTTTACACCACAATATATCCTGCCACCAGCCAGCCAACAGCTCCCCGACCGGCAGCTCGGCA
CAAAATCACCACTCGATACAGGCAGCCCATCAGTCCGGGACGGCGTCAGCGGGAGAGCCGTTGTAAGGCG
GCAGACTTTGCTCATGTTACCGATGCTATTCGGAAGAACGGCAACTAAGCTGCCGGGTTTGAAACACGGA
TGATCTCGCGGAGGGTAGCATGTTGATTGTAACGATGACAGAGCGTTGCTGCCTGTGATCACCGCGGTTT
CAAAATCGGCTCCGTCGATACTATGTTATACGCCAACTTTGAAAACAACTTTGAAAAAGCTGTTTTCTGG
TATTTAAGGTTTTAGAATGCAAGGAACAGTGAATTGGAGTTCGTCTTGTTATAATTAGCTTCTTGGGGTA
TCTTTAAATACTGTAGAAAAGAGGAAGGAAATAATAAATGGCTAAAATGAGAATATCACCGGAATTGAAA
AAACTGATCGAAAAATACCGCTGCGTAAAAGATACGGAAGGAATGTCTCCTGCTAAGGTATATAAGCTGG
TGGGAGAAAATGAAAACCTATATTTAAAAATGACGGACAGCCGGTATAAAGGGACCACCTATGATGTGGA
ACGGGAAAAGGACATGATGCTATGGCTGGAAGGAAAGCTGCCTGTTCCAAAGGTCCTGCACTTTGAACGG
CATGATGGCTGGAGCAATCTGCTCATGAGTGAGGCCGATGGCGTCCTTTGCTCGGAAGAGTATGAAGATG
AACAAAGCCCTGAAAAGATTATCGAGCTGTATGCGGAGTGCATCAGGCTCTTTCACTCCATCGACATATC
GGATTGTCCCTATACGAATAGCTTAGACAGCCGCTTAGCCGAATTGGATTACTTACTGAATAACGATCTG
GCCGATGTGGATTGCGAAAACTGGGAAGAAGACACTCCATTTAAAGATCCGCGCGAGCTGTATGATTTTT
TAAAGACGGAAAAGCCCGAAGAGGAACTTGTCTTTTCCCACGGCGACCTGGGAGACAGCAACATCTTTGT
GAAAGATGGCAAAGTAAGTGGCTTTATTGATCTTGGGAGAAGCGGCAGGGCGGACAAGTGGTATGACATT
GCCTTCTGCGTCCGGTCGATCAGGGAGGATATCGGGGAAGAACAGTATGTCGAGCTATTTTTTGACTTAC
TGGGGATCAAGCCTGATTGGGAGAAAATAAAATATTATATTTTACTGGATGAATTGTTTTAGTACCTAGA
ATGCATGACCAAAATCCCTTAACGTGAGTTTTCGTTCCACTGAGCGTCAGACCCCGTAGAAAAGATCAAA
GGATCTTCTTGAGATCCTTTTTTTCTGCGCGTAATCTGCTGCTTGCAAACAAAAAAACCACCGCTACCAG
CGGTGGTTTGTTTGCCGGATCAAGAGCTACCAACTCTTTTTCCGAAGGTAACTGGCTTCAGCAGAGCGCA
GATACCAAATACTGTCCTTCTAGTGTAGCCGTAGTTAGGCCACCACTTCAAGAACTCTGTAGCACCGCCT
ACATACCTCGCTCTGCTAATCCTGTTACCAGTGGCTGCTGCCAGTGGCGATAAGTCGTGTCTTACCGGGT
TGGACTCAAGACGATAGTTACCGGATAAGGCGCAGCGGTCGGGCTGAACGGGGGGTTCGTGCACACAGCC
CAGCTTGGAGCGAACGACCTACACCGAACTGAGATACCTACAGCGTGAGCTATGAGAAAGCGCCACGCTT
CCCGAAGGGAGAAAGGCGGACAGGTATCCGGTAAGCGGCAGGGTCGGAACAGGAGAGCGCACGAGGGAGC
TTCCAGGGGGAAACGCCTGGTATCTTTATAGTCCTGTCGGGTTTCGCCACCTCTGACTTGAGCGTCGATT
TTTGTGATGCTCGTCAGGGGGGCGGAGCCTATGGAAAAACGCCAGCAACGCGGCCTTTTTACGGTTCCTG
GCCTTTTGCTGGCCTTTTGCTCACATGTTCTTTCCTGCGTTATCCCCTGATTCTGTGGATAACCGTATTA
CCGCCTTTGAGTGAGCTGATACCGCTCGCCGCAGCCGAACGACCGAGCGCAGCGAGTCAGTGAGCGAGGA
AGCGGAAGAGCGCCTGATGCGGTATTTTCTCCTTACGCATCTGTGCGGTATTTCACACCGCATATGGTGC
ACTCTCAGTACAATCTGCTCTGATGCCGCATAGTTAAGCCAGTATACACTCCGCTATCGCTACGTGACTG
GGTCATGGCTGCGCCCCGACACCCGCCAACACCCGCTGACGCGCCCTGACGGGCTTGTCTGCTCCCGGCA
TCCGCTTACAGACAAGCTGTGACCGTCTCCGGGAGCTGCATGTGTCAGAGGTTTTCACCGTCATCACCGA
AACGCGCGAGGCAGGGTGCCTTGATGTGGGCGCCGGCGGTCGAGTGGCGACGGCGCGGCTTGTCCGCGCC
CTGGTAGATTGCCTGGCCGTAGGCCAGCCATTTTTGAGCGGCCAGCGGCCGCGATAGGCCGACGCGAAGC
GGCGGGGCGTAGGGAGCGCAGCGACCGAAGGGTAGGCGCTTTTTGCAGCTCTTCGGCTGTGCGCTGGCCA
GACAGTTATGCACAGGCCAGGCGGGTTTTAAGAGTTTTAATAAGTTTTAAAGAGTTTTAGGCGGAAAAAT
CGCCTTTTTTCTCTTTTATATCAGTCACTTACATGTGTGACCGGTTCCCAATGTACGGCTTTGGGTTCCC
AATGTACGGGTTCCGGTTCCCAATGTACGGCTTTGGGTTCCCAATGTACGTGCTATCCACAGGAAAGAGA
CCTTTTCGACCTTTTTCCCCTGCTAGGGCAATTTGCCCTAGCATCTGCTCCGTACATTAGGAACCGGCGG
ATGCTTCGCCCTCGATCAGGTTGCGGTAGCGCATGACTAGGATCGGGCCAGCCTGCCCCGCCTCCTCCTT
CAAATCGTACTCCGGCAGGTCATTTGACCCGATCAGCTTGCGCACGGTGAAACAGAACTTCTTGAACTCT
CCGGCGCTGCCACTGCGTTCGTAGATCGTCTTGAACAACCATCTGGCTTCTGCCTTGCCTGCGGCGCGGC
GTGCCAGGCGGTAGAGAAAACGGCCGATGCCGGGATCGATCAAAAAGTAATCGGGGTGAACCGTCAGCAC
GTCCGGGTTCTTGCCTTCTGTGATCTCGCGGTACATCCAATCAGCTAGCTCGATCTCGATGTACTCCGGC
CGCCCGGTTTCGCTCTTTACGATCTTGTAGCGGCTAATCAAGGCTTCACCCTCGGATACCGTCACCAGGC
GGCCGTTCTTGGCCTTCTTCGTACGCTGCATGGCAACGTGCGTGGTGTTTAACCGAATGCAGGTTTCTAC
CAGGTCGTCTTTCTGCTTTCCGCCATCGGCTCGCCGGCAGAACTTGAGTACGTCCGCAACGTGTGGACGG
AACACGCGGCCGGGCTTGTCTCCCTTCCCTTCCCGGTATCGGTTCATGGATTCGGTTAGATGGGAAACCG
CCATCAGTACCAGGTCGTAATCCCACACACTGGCCATGCCGGCCGGCCCTGCGGAAACCTCTACGTGCCC
GTCTGGAAGCTCGTAGCGGATCACCTCGCCAGCTCGTCGGTCACGCTTCGACAGACGGAAAACGGCCACG
TCCATGATGCTGCGACTATCGCGGGTGCCCACGTCATAGAGCATCGGAACGAAAAAATCTGGTTGCTCGT
CGCCCTTGGGCGGCTTCCTAATCGACGGCGCACCGGCTGCCGGCGGTTGCCGGGATTCTTTGCGGATTCG
ATCAGCGGCCGCTTGCCACGATTCACCGGGGCGTGCTTCTGCCTCGATGCGTTGCCGCTGGGCGGCCTGC
GCGGCCTTCAACTTCTCCACCAGGTCATCACCCAGCGCCGCGCCGATTTGTACCGGGCCGGATGGTTTGC
GACCGCTCACGCCGATTCCTCGGGCTTGGGGGTTCCAGTGCCATTGCAGGGCCGGCAGGCAACCCAGCCG
CTTACGCCTGGCCAACCGCCCGTTCCTCCACACATGGGGCATTCCACGGCGTCGGTGCCTGGTTGTTCTT
GATTTTCCATGCCGCCTCCTTTAGCCGCTAAAATTCATCTACTCATTTATTCATTTGCTCATTTACTCTG
GTAGCTGCGCGATGTATTCAGATAGCAGCTCGGTAATGGTCTTGCCTTGGCGTACCGCGTACATCTTCAG
CTTGGTGTGATCCTCCGCCGGCAACTGAAAGTTGACCCGCTTCATGGCTGGCGTGTCTGCCAGGCTGGCC
AACGTTGCAGCCTTGCTGCTGCGTGCGCTCGGACGGCCGGCACTTAGCGTGTTTGTGCTTTTGCTCATTT
TCTCTTTACCTCATTAACTCAAATGAGTTTTGATTTAATTTCAGCGGCCAGCGCCTGGACCTCGCGGGCA
GCGTCGCCCTCGGGTTCTGATTCAAGAACGGTTGTGCCGGCGGCGGCAGTGCCTGGGTAGCTCACGCGCT
GCGTGATACGGGACTCAAGAATGGGCAGCTCGTACCCGGCCAGCGCCTCGGCAACCTCACCGCCGATGCG
CGTGCCTTTGATCGCCCGCGACACGACAAAGGCCGCTTGTAGCCTTCCATCCGTGACCTCAATGCGCTGC
TTAACCAGCTCCACCAGGTCGGCGGTGGCCCATATGTCGTAAGGGCTTGGCTGCACCGGAATCAGCACGA
AGTCGGCTGCCTTGATCGCGGACACAGCCAAGTCCGCCGCCTGGGGCGCTCCGTCGATCACTACGAAGTC
GCGCCGGCCGATGGCCTTCACGTCGCGGTCAATCGTCGGGCGGTCGATGCCGACAACGGTTAGCGGTTGA
TCTTCCCGCACGGCCGCCCAATCGCGGGCACTGCCCTGGGGATCGGAATCGACTAACAGAACATCGGCCC
CGGCGAGTTGCAGGGCGCGGGCTAGATGGGTTGCGATGGTCGTCTTGCCTGACCCGCCTTTCTGGTTAAG
TACAGCGATAACCTTCATGCGTTCCCCTTGCGTATTTGTTTATTTACTCATCGCATCATATACGCAGCGA
CCGCATGACGCAAGCTGTTTTACTCAAATACACATCACCTTTTTAGACGGCGGCGCTCGGTTTCTTCAGC
GGCCAAGCTGGCCGGCCAGGCCGCCAGCTTGGCATCAGACAAACCGGCCAGGATTTCATGCAGCCGCACG
GTTGAGACGTGCGCGGGCGGCTCGAACACGTACCCGGCCGCGATCATCTCCGCCTCGATCTCTTCGGTAA
TGAAAAACGGTTCGTCCTGGCCGTCCTGGTGCGGTTTCATGCTTGTTCCTCTTGGCGTTCATTCTCGGCG
GCCGCCAGGGCGTCGGCCTCGGTCAATGCGTCCTCACGGAAGGCACCGCGCCGCCTGGCCTCGGTGGGCG
TCACTTCCTCGCTGCGCTCAAGTGCGCGGTACAGGGTCGAGCGATGCACGCCAAGCAGTGCAGCCGCCTC
TTTCACGGTGCGGCCTTCCTGGTCGATCAGCTCGCGGGCGTGCGCGATCTGTGCCGGGGTGAGGGTAGGG
CGGGGGCCAAACTTCACGCCTCGGGCCTTGGCGGCCTCGCGCCCGCTCCGGGTGCGGTCGATGATTAGGG
AACGCTCGAACTCGGCAATGCCGGCGAACACGGTCAACACCATGCGGCCGGCCGGCGTGGTGGTGTCGGC
CCACGGCTCTGCCAGGCTACGCAGGCCCGCGCCGGCCTCCTGGATGCGCTCGGCAATGTCCAGTAGGTCG
CGGGTGCTGCGGGCCAGGCGGTCTAGCCTGGTCACTGTCACAACGTCGCCAGGGCGTAGGTGGTCAAGCA
TCCTGGCCAGCTCCGGGCGGTCGCGCCTGGTGCCGGTGATCTTCTCGGAAAACAGCTTGGTGCAGCCGGC
CGCGTGCAGTTCGGCCCGTTGGTTGGTCAAGTCCTGGTCGTCGGTGCTGACGCGGGCATAGCCCAGCAGG
CCAGCGGCGGCGCTCTTGTTCATGGCGTAATGTCTCCGGTTCTAGTCGCAAGTATTCTACTTTATGCGAC
TAAAACACGCGACAAGAAAACGCCAGGAAAAGGGCAGGGCGGCAGCCTGTCGCGTAACTTAGGACTTGTG
CGACATGTCGTTTTCAGAAGACGGCTGCACTGAACGTCAGAAGCCGACTGCACTATAGCAGCGGAGGGGT
TGGATCAAAGTACTTTGATCCCGAGGGGAACCCTGTGGTTGGCATGCACATACAAATGGACGAACGGATA
AACCTTTTCACGCCCTTTTAAATATCCGATTATTCTAATAAACGCTCTTTTCTCTTAGGTTTACCCGCCA
ATATATCCTGTCAAACACTGATAGTTTAATTCCCGATCTAGTAACATAGATGACACCGCGCGCGATAATT
TATCCTAGTTTGCGCGCTATATTTTGTTTTCTATCGCGTATTAAATGTATAATTGCGGGACTCTAATCAT
AAAAACCCATCTCATAAATAACGTCATGCATTACATGTTAATTATTACATGCTTAACGTAATTCAACAGA
AATTATATGATAATCATCGCAAGACCGGCAACAGGATTCAATCTTAAGAAACTTTATTGCCAAATGTTTG
AACGATCGGGGAAATTCGAGCTGGTCACCAATTCACACGTGATGGTGATGGTGATGGCTAGCGTTCTTGT
AGCCGAAATCTGGAATGTTGGTCCAGCGCTCGCGAAAGACGTGCGCGGCGAGCTTCGGCTTGCGGTCACG
AGTGAACACGCCCTTCTTGTTTCCTTGGACGCGCATCACGCCCTGAGAGGTCGCGAAGTCCGCGAAGTTC
CACGCTTGCTCACCCACGAAGTTCTCAAACTCATCGAACACGACGTGGTTCGCCTGGTAGTACTCGACTT
GATATTCCTCGGTGAACATCACTGGATCAATGTCGTGAAAGCCCGCAACGGTGTCTGCGCCGTACTCAGT
GATCATGATCGGCTTTCCTGGGCAACGCTTGTTCCACGCGTGAAATTCCTGGCGGAGATGGACTTTGGCC
GCTTCGAGATCACCGCCATCGAAGTACCATCCGTTATAGCGATTGAGCGCGATGACGTCAATCAGTTCGG
CGACTTTGTCCGTCTCCGGGGTAGCCATCACAAACAGCACGATCGTGACCGGACGCTTCTGTGGGTCGAG
TTCCTTGGTCAGCTCCACCAACGGCTTGAAGTACTCGTACGCGCCCTCTTCCTCAGTCGCCGCCTCGTTG
GCGATGCTCCACATCACGACGCTTGGATGGTTCTTGTCACGAGACACCAGTTCACGGAGAACGTCTTGAT
GGTGCTCAAACGTCCGAATCTTCTCCCAGGTACTGACGCGCTCGCTGCCTTCGCCGAGTCCCGTGGTGGC
CATGAAGTTGAGGTGCACGCCAACTGCCGGAGTCTCGTCGATCACGACCAGACCCTCGCGATCCGCAAGA
CGCATCAACTCTTCAGAGTACGGATAGTGTGCGGTCCGGAAGCTGTTGGCGCCGATCCATTTGAGGATAT
TGAAATCCATCACATTGCTCGCTTCGTTAAAGCCACGGCCGTTGATAGGAGTGTCCTCATGTTTGCCAAA
GCCCTTGAAGTAGAACGGTTTGTTGTTGATGAGGAACTTGCCGTCGTTGACTTCCACGGTCCGCACGCCG
AACGGCTCTTCATAGACATCGATGGTCAGTCCGTCGTTCACCAGTTCCACTTTGATCTGGTAGAGATACG
TGTTCAGTGGTTCCCAGAGGATGACATTCGGAATCTCCACGTTACCGCTCAGGCCCTCGGTGCTTGCGAC
CACTTTGCCTTCCTCATCCACGACCGACACTTTCACGGTCTCGGCTTTGCCTTGAAAGTCCACCGTATAG
GTCACAGTCCCGGTTGGGCCATTGAAGTCGGTCACAACCGAGATGTCCTCGACGTACGTAAACGGGGTCG
TGTAGATTTTCACCGGACGGTGCAGGCCTGCATAGTTGAAGAAGTCGAAGTTCGGCTTGTTACGAATGAC
TTTTCCGAGGCCCTCTTCGTGGCGCTCGCTGTACAGCCCCACCGGGAGGGTGCTATCGTCGAGGATGTTG
TCCACGGCGACGGTGACGCGATTCATGCCATCACGCAGCGAGTTGTTGATTTCCGCTTCGAATGGCAGGA
ATCCGCCCTTGTGCTCCACGACCAGCTCACCATTGACATAGACAATTGCTTTGTGAGTTGCAGAGCCGAA
GCGGAGCACGATACGCTGATCCTTCAGATAGGCCGGCACCGTGAACTCACGTTCGTACCAGACATATCCG
ATATGGTTGCGGATTTCCTTGGTCACGCCAATGTCATTGTAACTGCTTGGGACGGCCATACTAATAGTGT
CGGTCAGCTTGCTTTCGTACCACTTCTCTTCCAGTCCTTTCCCGTAGTCCAGCTTGAAGTTCCAGACGCC
ATTGAGGTCGAAGACGCCACGGGTCTCGGTGTTGATCGGGTACAGACTAGTTCGTCGGTTCTGTAACTAT
CATCATCATCATAGACACACGAAATAAAGTAATCAGATTATCAGTTAAAGCTATGTAATATTTACACCAT
AACCAATCAATTAAAAAATAGATCAGTTTAAAGAAAGATCAAAGCTCAAAAAAATAAAAAGAGAAAAGGG
TCCTAACCAAGAAAATGAAGGAGAAAAACTAGAAATTTACCCTCAGATCTACCATG
